Addgene plasmid #44851: pFA6a-link-yoEmerald-SpHis5
Purpose: Yeast tagging vector to create gene fusion with yeast optimized Emerald with SpHis5 selection
Depositing lab: Wendell Lim & Kurt Thorn. Depositing organization: University of California, San Francisco (UCSF). Publication: Improved Blue, Green, and Red Fluorescent Protein Tagging Vectors for S. cerevisiae. Lee S, Lim WA, Thorn KS. PLoS One. 2013 Jul 2;8(7):e67902. doi: 10.1371/journal.pone.0067902. Print 2013. PubMed 23844123.
Backbone
  Vector backbone: pFA6a
  Vector type: Yeast Expression
  Selectable markers: HIS3
Growth in bacteria
  Bacterial resistance: Ampicillin, 100 μg/mL
  Growth temperature: 37°C
  Growth strain: DH5alpha
  Copy number: Unknown
Gene/Insert
  Gene/Insert name: yoEmerald (alt name: Yeast Optimized Emerald)
  Species: Synthetic
Terms and licenses: Academic/Nonprofit Terms; Industry Terms: Not Available to Industry
Depositor comments: This vector is derived from the sequences published in “Optimized cassettes for fluorescent protein tagging in Saccharomyces cerevisiae.” Sheff MA, Thorn KS. Yeast. 2004 Jun;21(8):661-70. These plasmids were generated with funding from an NIGMS Systems Biology Center grant, number P50 GM081879. Please acknowledge this grant if you use these plasmids.
How to cite: pFA6a-link-yoEmerald-SpHis5 was a gift from Wendell Lim & Kurt Thorn (Addgene plasmid # 44851 ; http://n2t.net/addgene:44851 ; RRID:Addgene_44851)
