[The description below was written by a language model from this plasmid's Addgene catalogue record and pLannotate feature annotations shown in this document.]
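Description:
pFA6a-link-yoEmerald-SpHis5 is a yeast tagging vector built on the pFA6a backbone. It is a template plasmid from which a fluorescent protein and marker cassette is amplified and integrated into the Saccharomyces cerevisiae genome to fuse a gene of interest to a green fluorescent protein. It carries no yeast origin of replication or centromere in the annotated features, consistent with use as a source of integrating cassettes rather than as an episomal expression plasmid. In E. coli it is maintained through a high-copy ColE1/pUC-type origin and selected with ampicillin via the β-lactamase gene and its native promoter. Short fragments annotated as lacI, rop and bom are backbone remnants, and the T7 and SP6 promoters flanking the cassette region are likewise standard backbone elements.

The payload is yoEmerald, a synthetic, yeast codon-optimized version of Emerald, a constitutively fluorescent green protein derived from Aequorea victoria GFP. No promoter sits upstream of this coding sequence. As the "link" in the name suggests, it is meant to be joined in frame through a linker to the end of a chromosomal open reading frame, so the fusion is expressed from the target gene's own promoter. On the circular map the Emerald coding sequence runs directly into the S. cerevisiae ADH1 terminator, which ends the fusion transcript. Downstream lies the selection module, in which the Schizosaccharomyces pombe his5 gene is driven by the Ashbya gossypii TEF promoter and closed by the TEF terminator. This gene complements S. cerevisiae his3 mutations, allowing histidine prototrophy selection, while its heterologous sequence limits recombination at the native HIS3 locus. The vector belongs to a series of improved blue, green and red fluorescent protein tagging plasmids for budding yeast, derived from earlier optimized tagging cassettes.
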