Features (pLannotate 1.2.2; 13 found; start..end, strand, type, name):
     18..205     +  terminator     ADH1 terminator: S. cerevisiae ADH1; transcription terminator for the S. cerevisiae alcohol dehydrogenase 1 (ADH1) gene
    280..623     +  promoter       TEF promoter: Ashbya gossypii TEF promoter
    624..1277    +  CDS            S. pombe his5: imidazoleglycerol-phosphate dehydratase, required for histidine biosynthesis; Schizosaccharomyces pombe his5; yeast auxotrophic marker; corresponds to S. cerevisiae HIS3
   1283..1480    +  terminator     TEF terminator: Ashbya gossypii TEF terminator
   1585..1603    -  promoter       T7 promoter: promoter for bacteriophage T7 RNA polymerase
   1625..1678    -  CDS            lacI (fragment): lac repressor; lacI; The lac repressor binds to the lac operator to inhibit transcription in E. coli. This inhibition can be relieved by adding lactose or isopropyl-β-D-thiogalactopyranoside (IPTG).
   1861..2449    -  rep_origin     ori: high-copy-number ColE1/pMB1/pBR322/pUC origin of replication
   2620..3480    -  CDS            AmpR: β-lactamase; bla; confers resistance to ampicillin, carbenicillin, and related antibiotics
   3481..3585    -  promoter       AmpR promoter: bla
   3680..3715    +  CDS            rop (fragment): Rop protein, which maintains plasmids at low copy number; rop
   3817..3868    +  misc_feature   bom (fragment): basis of mobility region from pBR322
   3931..3949    +  promoter       SP6 promoter: promoter for bacteriophage SP6 RNA polymerase
   4022..4732    +  CDS            Emerald: Emerald is a basic (constitutively fluorescent) green fluorescent protein published in 1998, derived from Aequorea victoria. It is reported to be a very rapidly-maturing weak dimer.
>Addgene plasmid #44851 | pFA6a-link-yoEmerald-SpHis5 | depositor full sequence | sequence record 62037 | pFA6a-link-yoEmerald-SpHis5 sequence 4738 bps
GCGCCACTTCTAAATAAGCGAATTTCTTATGATTTATGATTTTTATTATTAAATAAGTTATAAAAAAAAT
AAGTGTATACAAATTTTAAAGTGACTCTTAGGTTTTAAAACGAAAATTCTTATTCTTGAGTAACTCTTTC
CTGTAGGTCAGGTTGCTTTCTCAGGTATAGTATGAGGTCGCTCTTATTGACCACACCTCTACCGGCAGAT
CCGCTAGGGATAACAGGGTAATATAGATCTGTTTAGCTTGCCTCGTCCCCGCCGGGTCACCCGGCCAGCG
ACATGGAGGCCCAGAATACCCTCCTTGACAGTCTTGACGTGCGCAGCTCAGGGGCATGATGTGACTGTCG
CCCGTACATTTAGCCCATACATCCCCATGTATAATCATTTGCATCCATACATTTTGATGGCCGCACGGCG
CGAAGCAAAAATTACGGCTCCTCGCTGCAGACCTGCGAGCAGGGAAACGCTCCCCTCACAGACGCGTTGA
ATTGTCCCCACGCCGCGCCCCTGTAGAGAAATATAAAAGGTTAGGATTTGCCACTGAGGTTCTTCTTTCA
TATACTTCCTTTTAAAATCTTGCTAGGATACAGTTCTCACATCACATCCGAACATAAACAACCATGGGTA
GGAGGGCTTTTGTAGAAAGAAATACGAACGAAACGAAAATCAGCGTTGCCATCGCTTTGGACAAAGCTCC
CTTACCTGAAGAGTCGAATTTTATTGATGAACTTATAACTTCCAAGCATGCAAACCAAAAGGGAGAACAA
GTAATCCAAGTAGACACGGGAATTGGATTCTTGGATCACATGTATCATGCACTGGCTAAACATGCAGGCT
GGAGCTTACGACTTTACTCAAGAGGTGATTTAATCATCGATGATCATCACACTGCAGAAGATACTGCTAT
TGCACTTGGTATTGCATTCAAGCAGGCTATGGGTAACTTTGCCGGCGTTAAAAGATTTGGACATGCTTAT
TGTCCACTTGACGAAGCTCTTTCTAGAAGCGTAGTTGACTTGTCGGGACGGCCCTATGCTGTTATCGATT
TGGGATTAAAGCGTGAAAAGGTTGGGGAATTGTCCTGTGAAATGATCCCTCACTTACTATATTCCTTTTC
GGTAGCAGCTGGAATTACTTTGCATGTTACCTGCTTATATGGTAGTAATGACCATCATCGTGCTGAAAGC
GCTTTTAAATCTCTGGCTGTTGCCATGCGCGCGGCTACTAGTCTTACTGGAAGTTCTGAAGTCCCAAGCA
CGAAGGGAGTGTTGTAAAGAGTACTGACAATAAAAAGATTCTTGTTTTCAAGAACTTGTCATTTGTATAG
TTTTTTTATATTGTAGTTGTTCTATTTTAATCAAATGTTAGCGTGATTTATATTTTTTTTCGCCTCGACA
TCATCTGCCCAGATGCGAAGTTAAGTGCGCAGAAAGTAATATCATGCGTCAATCGTATGTGAATGCTGGT
CGCTATACTGCTGTCGATTCGATACTAACGCCGCCATCCAGTTTAAACGAGCTCGAATTCATCGATGATA
TCAGATCCACTAGTGGCCTATGCGGCCGCGGATCTGCCGGTCTCCCTATAGTGAGTCGTATTAATTTCGA
TAAGCCAGGTTAACCTGCATTAATGAATCGGCCAACGCGCGGGGAGAGGCGGTTTGCGTATTGGGCGCTC
TTCCGCTTCCTCGCTCACTGACTCGCTGCGCTCGGTCGTTCGGCTGCGGCGAGCGGTATCAGCTCACTCA
AAGGCGGTAATACGGTTATCCACAGAATCAGGGGATAACGCAGGAAAGAACATGTGAGCAAAAGGCCAGC
AAAAGGCCAGGAACCGTAAAAAGGCCGCGTTGCTGGCGTTTTTCCATAGGCTCCGCCCCCCTGACGAGCA
TCACAAAAATCGACGCTCAAGTCAGAGGTGGCGAAACCCGACAGGACTATAAAGATACCAGGCGTTTCCC
CCTGGAAGCTCCCTCGTGCGCTCTCCTGTTCCGACCCTGCCGCTTACCGGATACCTGTCCGCCTTTCTCC
CTTCGGGAAGCGTGGCGCTTTCTCAATGCTCACGCTGTAGGTATCTCAGTTCGGTGTAGGTCGTTCGCTC
CAAGCTGGGCTGTGTGCACGAACCCCCCGTTCAGCCCGACCGCTGCGCCTTATCCGGTAACTATCGTCTT
GAGTCCAACCCGGTAAGACACGACTTATCGCCACTGGCAGCAGCCACTGGTAACAGGATTAGCAGAGCGA
GGTATGTAGGCGGTGCTACAGAGTTCTTGAAGTGGTGGCCTAACTACGGCTACACTAGAAGGACAGTATT
TGGTATCTGCGCTCTGCTGAAGCCAGTTACCTTCGGAAAAAGAGTTGGTAGCTCTTGATCCGGCAAACAA
ACCACCGCTGGTAGCGGTGGTTTTTTTGTTTGCAAGCAGCAGATTACGCGCAGAAAAAAAGGATCTCAAG
AAGATCCTTTGATCTTTTCTACGGGGTCTGACGCTCAGTGGAACGAAAACTCACGTTAAGGGATTTTGGT
CATGAGATTATCAAAAAGGATCTTCACCTAGATCCTTTTAAATTAAAAATGAAGTTTTAAATCAATCTAA
AGTATATATGAGTAAACTTGGTCTGACAGTTACCAATGCTTAATCAGTGAGGCACCTATCTCAGCGATCT
GTCTATTTCGTTCATCCATAGTTGCCTGACTCCCCGTCGTGTAGATAACTACGATACGGGAGGGCTTACC
ATCTGGCCCCAGTGCTGCAATGATACCGCGAGACCCACGCTCACCGGCTCCAGATTTATCAGCAATAAAC
CAGCCAGCCGGAAGGGCCGAGCGCAGAAGTGGTCCTGCAACTTTATCCGCCTCCATCCAGTCTATTAATT
GTTGCCGGGAAGCTAGAGTAAGTAGTTCGCCAGTTAATAGTTTGCGCAACGTTGTTGCCATTGCTACAGG
CATCGTGGTGTCACGCTCGTCGTTTGGTATGGCTTCATTCAGCTCCGGTTCCCAACGATCAAGGCGAGTT
ACATGATCCCCCATGTTGTGCAAAAAAGCGGTTAGCTCCTTCGGTCCTCCGATCGTTGTCAGAAGTAAGT
TGGCCGCAGTGTTATCACTCATGGTTATGGCAGCACTGCATAATTCTCTTACTGTCATGCCATCCGTAAG
ATGCTTTTCTGTGACTGGTGAGTACTCAACCAAGTCATTCTGAGAATAGTGTATGCGGCGACCGAGTTGC
TCTTGCCCGGCGTCAATACGGGATAATACCGCGCCACATAGCAGAACTTTAAAAGTGCTCATCATTGGAA
AACGTTCTTCGGGGCGAAAACTCTCAAGGATCTTACCGCTGTTGAGATCCAGTTCGATGTAACCCACTCG
TGCACCCAACTGATCTTCAGCATCTTTTACTTTCACCAGCGTTTCTGGGTGAGCAAAAACAGGAAGGCAA
AATGCCGCAAAAAAGGGAATAAGGGCGACACGGAAATGTTGAATACTCATACTCTTCCTTTTTCAATATT
ATTGAAGCATTTATCAGGGTTATTGTCTCATGAGCGGATACATATTTGAATGTATTTAGAAAAATAAACA
AATAGGGGTTCCGCGCACATTTCCCCGAAAAGTGCCACCTGACGTCTAAGAAACCATTATTATCATGACA
TTAACCTATAAAAATAGGCGTATCACGAGGCCCTTTCGTCTCGCGCGTTTCGGTGATGACGGTGAAAACC
TCTGACACATGCAGCTCCCGGAGACGGTCACAGCTTGTCTGTAAGCGGATGCCGGGAGCAGACAAGCCCG
TCAGGGCGCGTCAGCGGGTGTTGGCGGGTGTCGGGGCTGGCTTAACTATGCGGCATCAGAGCAGATTGTA
CTGAGAGTGCACCATATGGACATATTGTCGTTAGAACGCGGCTACAATTAATACATAACCTTATGTATCA
TACACATACGATTTAGGTGACACTATAGAACGCGGCCGCCAGCTGAAGCTTCGTACGCTGCAGGTCGACG
GATCGGTGACGGTGCTGGTTTAATTAACATGTCAAAAGGCGAGGAACTATTCACAGGTGTCGTACCAATA
CTGGTAGAATTGGATGGCGACGTAAACGGGCATAAGTTTTCTGTGAGTGGTGAGGGTGAAGGGGACGCAA
CTTATGGCAAACTTACACTTAAGTTCATCTGCACCACAGGGAAGCTGCCTGTCCCATGGCCAACTCTAGT
TACAACTCTCACTTACGGAGTACAATGTTTTGCACGATACCCAGACCACATGAAACAACATGACTTTTTC
AAATCTGCCATGCCTGAGGGATATGTGCAAGAGAGAACTATTTTCTTTAAAGATGATGGTAATTACAAAA
CTCGTGCTGAAGTGAAGTTTGAAGGAGATACACTTGTTAATAGAATTGAGTTAAAGGGTATTGACTTTAA
GGAAGATGGTAATATCTTAGGTCACAAATTGGAATACAACTACAATTCACATAAGGTTTACATCACAGCA
GATAAACAGAAAAACGGCATAAAAGTTAATTTCAAAACCAGACATAATATCGAAGATGGTTCCGTTCAAC
TCGCTGATCATTATCAACAAAATACACCAATCGGAGATGGACCTGTTCTATTGCCAGACAACCATTACTT
ATCTACACAGAGCGCCTTGTCAAAAGATCCTAATGAAAAGAGAGATCACATGGTTTTGTTAGAATTTGTC
ACCGCTGCGGGTATAACGTTGGGCATGGATGAATTATACAAGTAAGGC
