>Addgene plasmid #44851 | pFA6a-link-yoEmerald-SpHis5 | addgene partial sequence | sequence record 63749 | Sp6 5'-ATTTAGGTGACACTATAG-3'
AGGAACTATTCACAGGTGTCGTACCNATACTGGTAGAATTGGATGGCGACGTAAACGGGCATAAGTTTTC
TGTGAGTGGTGAGGGTGAAGGGGACGCAACTTATGGCAAACTTACACTTAAGTTCATCTGCACCACAGGG
AAGCTGCCTGTCCCATGGCCAACTCTAGTTACAACTCTCACTTACGGAGTACAATGTTTTGCACGATACC
CAGACCACATGAAACAACATGACTTTTTCAAATCTGCCATGCCTGAGGGATATGTGCAAGAGAGAACTAT
TTTCTTTAAAGATGATGGTAATTACAAAACTCGTGCTGAAGTGAAGTTTGAAGGAGATACACTTGTTAAT
AGAATTGAGTTAAAGGGTATTGACTTTAAGGAAGATGGTAATATCTTAGGTCACAAATTGGAATACAACT
ACAATTCACATAAGGTTTACATCACAGCAGATAAACAGAAAAACGGCATAAAAGTTAATTTCAAAACCAG
ACATAATATCGAAGATGGTTCCGTTCAACTCGCTGATCATTATCAACAAAATACACCAATCGGAGATGGA
CCTGTTCTATTGCCAGACAACCATTACTTATCTACACAGAGCGCCTTGTCAAAAGATCCTAATGAAAAGA
GAGATCACATGGTTTTGTTAGAATTTGTCACCGCTGCGGGTATAACGTTGGGCATGGATGAATTATACAA
GTAAGGCGCGCCACTTCTAAATAAGCGAATTTCTTATGATTTATGATTTTTATTATTAAATAAGTTATAA
AAAAAA
