>Addgene plasmid #44851 | pFA6a-link-yoEmerald-SpHis5 | addgene partial sequence | sequence record 63788 | T7 5'-TAATACGACTCACTATAGGG-3'
GGATCTGATATCATCGATGAATTCGAGCTCGTTTAAACTGGATGGCGGCGTTAGTATCGAATCGACAGCA
GTATAGCGACCAGCATTCACATACGATTGACGCATGATATTACTTTCTGCGCACTTAACTTCGCATCTGG
GCAGATGATGTCGAGGCGAAAAAAAATATAAATCACGCTAACATTTGATTAAAATAGAACAACTACAATA
TAAAAAAACTATACAAATGACAAGTTCTTGAAAACAAGAATCTTTTTATTGTCAGTACTCTTTACAACAC
TCCCTTCGTGCTTGGGACTTCAGAACTTCCAGTAAGACTAGTAGCCGCGCGCATGGCAACAGCCAGAGAT
TTAAAAGCGCTTTCAGCACGATGATGGTCATTACTACCATATAAGCAGGTAACATGCAAAGTAATTCCAG
CTGCTACCGAAAAGGAATATAGTAAGTGAGGGATCATTTCACAGGACAATTCCCCAACCTTTTCACGCTT
TAATCCCAAATCGATAACAGCATAGGGCCGTCCCGACAAGTCAACTACGCTTCTAGAAAGAGCTTCGTCA
AGTGGACAATAAGCATGTCCAAATCTTTTAACGCCGGCAAAGTTACTCATAGCCTGCTTGAATGCAATAC
CAAGTGCAATAGCAGTATCTTCTGCAGTGTGATGATCATCGATGATTAAATCACCTCTTGAGTAAAGTCG
TAAGCTCCAGCCTGCATGTTTAGCCAGTGCATGATACATGTGATCCAAGAATCCAATTCCCGTGTCTACT
TGGATTACTTGTTCTCCCTTTTGGTTTGTATGCTTGGA
